>Addgene plasmid #59130 | pCS2-FAK20 | depositor full sequence | sequence record 91620 | pCS2-FAK20 sequence 9004 bps
CGCCATTCTGCCTGGGGACGTCGGAGCAAGCTTATGGACTACAAGGACGATGACGACAAGGGAAGCGGAG
GAAGCGGAGTGAGCAAGGGCGAGGAGCTGTTCACCGGGGTGGTGCCCATCCTGGTCGAGCTGGACGGCGA
CGTAAACGGCCACAAGTTCAGCGTGTCCGGCGAGGGCGAGGGCGATGCCACCTACGGCAAGCTGACCCTG
AAGTTCATCTGCACCACCGGCAAGCTGCCCGTGCCCTGGCCCACCCTCGTGACCACCTTCGGCTACGGCC
TGATGTGCTTCGCCCGCTACCCCGACCACATGAAGCAGCACGACTTCTTCAAGTCCGCCATGCCCGAAGG
CTACGTCCAGGAGCGCACCATCTTCTTCAAGGACGACGGCAACTACAAGACCCGCGCCGAGGTGAAGTTC
GAGGGCGACACCCTGGTGAACCGCATCGAGCTGAAGGGCATCGACTTCAAGGAGGACGGCAACATCCTGG
GGCACAAGCTGGAGTACAACTACAACAGCCACAACGTCTATATCATGGCCGACAAGCAGAAGAACGGCAT
CAAGGTGAACTTCAAGATCCGCCACAACATCGAGGACGGCAGCGTGCAGCTCGCCGACCACTACCAGCAG
AACACCCCCATCGGCGACGGCCCCGTGCTGCTGCCCGACAACCACTACCTGAGCTACCAGTCCAAACTGA
GCAAAGACCCCAACGAGAAGCGCGATCACATGGTCCTGCTGGAGTTCGTGACCGCCGCCGGGATCACTCT
CGGCATGGACGAGCTGTACAAGTCTAGAGGAAGCGGAGGAAGCGGAGGAAGCGGAGGAAGCGGAGGAAGC
GGAATGGCAGCAGCTTACCTTGATCCAAACTTGAATCATACACCAAGTTCAAGTGCAAAGACGCACCTCG
GTACTGGGATGGAGCGTTCCCCGGGGGCCATGGAGCGAGTCCTAAAGGTTTTTCACTACTTTGAAAACAG
CAGCGAGCCAACGACGTGGGCCAGCATTATCCGGCATGGAGATGCTACTGATGTTCGAGGCATAATACAG
AAGATTGTGGACTGTCACAAAGTGAAAAATGTGGCCTGCTATGGGTTGCGACTCAGTCATCTGCAGTCTG
AGGAGGTTCACTGGCTGCACCTGGACATGGGGGTATCCAATGTGAGAGAGAAATTTGAACTAGCACATCC
TCCAGAAGAATGGAAATATGAACTGAGAATTCGGTACCTGCCC
[369 nt withheld, positions 1234-1602]
GACAAGGAATGCTTCAAGTGTGCCCTTGGTTCAAGCTGGATTATTTCAGTGGAGCTGGCAATTGGCCCAG
AGGAAGGAATCAGCTACCTTACAGACAAGGGTGCAAATCCAACTCACCTGGCAGATTTTAATCAAGTACA
AACTATTCAGTATTCAAACAGTGAAGACAAGGACAGAAAAGGGATGTTGCAACTGAAGATAGCTGGTGCA
CCTGAGCCTCTGACAGTGACAGCACCATCCTTAACCATTGCAGAGAATATGGCTGACTTGATAGACGGAT
ACTGCCGACTGGTGAATGGAGCCACGCAATCTTTTATTATCAGGCCACAGAAAGAAGGTGAAAGAGCTTT
ACCATCAATACCAAAGCTGGCCAACAATGAGAAGCAAGGAGTAAGGTCGCACACAGTCTCTGTATCAGAA
ACAGATGACTATGCAGAGATAATAGATGAAGAAGATACTTATACAATGGGAAGCGGAGGAAGCGGAGAAT
TCGGAAGCGGAGGAAGCGGAGAAAACCTGTATTTTCAGGGCGGAAGCGGAGAAGAGGAAGAGAAGAAGAA
AGAAGAGGAAGAAAAGAAACAAAAAGAAGAACAAGAAAGACTTGCAAAAGAAGAGGCAGAGAGAAAACAA
AAAGAAGAACAAGAAAGACTTGAAAGAGAAAGAAAAGAGAGAGAAGAACAAGAAAAGAAAGCCAAAGAAG
AGGCAGAGAGAATTGCAAAGTTAGAGGCTGAAAAGAAGGCAGAAGAAGAAAGAAAAGCCAAAGAAGAAGA
AGAGAGAAAAGCCAAAGAAGAAGAGGAAAGAAAGAAGAAAGAGGAGCAAGAAAGACTTGCAAAAGAAAAG
GAAGAAGCAGAAAGAAAAGCTGCAGAGGAAAAGAAAGCTAAAGAAGAACAAGAAAGAAAAGAAAAGGAAG
AAGCAGAAAGAAAACAAAGAGGCTCTGGCGGCTCTGGCGGCGCGCCCGTGAGCAAGGGCGAGGAGCTGTT
CACCGGGGTGGTGCCCATCCTGGTCGAGCTGGACGGCGACGTAAACGGCCACAAGTTCAGCGTGTCCGGC
GAGGGCGAGGGCGATGCCACCTACGGCAAGCTGACCCTGAAGTTCATCTGCACCACCGGCAAGCTGCCCG
TGCCCTGGCCCACCCTCGTGACCACCCTGACCTGGGGCGTGCAGTGCTTCGCCCGCTACCCCGACCACAT
GAAGCAGCACGACTTCTTCAAGTCCGCCATGCCCGAAGGCTACGTCCAGGAGCGCACCATCTTCTTCAAG
GACGACGGCAACTACAAGACCCGCGCCGAGGTGAAGTTCGAGGGCGACACCCTGGTGAACCGCATCGAGC
TGAAGGGCATCGACTTCAAGGAGGACGGCAACATCCTGGGGCACAAGCTGGAGTACAACGCCATCAGCGA
CAACGTCTATATCACCGCCGACAAGCAGAAGAACGGCATCAAGGCCAACTTCAAGATCCGCCACAACATC
GAGGACGGCAGCGTGCAGCTCGCCGACCACTACCAGCAGAACACCCCCATCGGCGACGGCCCCGTGCTGC
TGCCCGACAACCACTACCTGAGCACCCAGTCCAAGCTGAGCAAAGACCCCAACGAGAAGCGCGATCACAT
GGTCCTGCTGGAGTTCGTGACCGCCGCCGGGATCACTCTCGGCATGGACGAGCTGTACAAGTTAATTAAG
GGAAGCGGAGGAAGCGGAGGAAGCGGAGGAAGCGGACCATCAACCAGAGATTATGAAATTCAAAGGGAGA
GAATTGAACTGGGGCGCTGCATTGGTGAAGGACAGTTTGGAGATGTGCACCAAGGAATTTACATGAGTCC
GGAAAATCCAGCTATGGCTGTAGCAATCAAAACATGTAAAAACTGCACCTCAGACAGCGTTAGAGAAAAG
TTCCTACAAGAAGCCTTAACAATGCGTCAGTTTGATCATCCTCACATTGTGAAGCTCATTGGAGTTATTA
CAGAAAACCCAGTGTGGATAATCATGGAGCTCTGTACACTTGGAGAGTTGAGATCGTTTCTGCAAGTAAG
AAAATTCAGCTTGGACCTGGCCTCCCTCATCCTCTACGCTTACCAGCTTAGCACAGCACTTGCTTACCTA
GAGAGCAAAAGATTTGTACATAGAGATATTGCTGCTAGGAACGTGCTGGTATCTGCCACTGACTGTGTGA
AATTGGGTGACTTTGGCTTATCCCGATACATGGAAGACAGTACTTACTATAAGGCGTCCAAAGGAAAGTT
ACCTATCAAATGGATGGCTCCAGAGTCAATCAACTTCCGACGGTTTACCTCAGCAAGCGATGTGTGGATG
TTTGGTGTGTGTATGTGGGAGATCCTGATGCATGGGGTAAAGCCCTTCCAGGGAGTGAAAAATAATGATG
TTATTGGTCGGATTGAGAACGGTGAGCGGCTCCCCATGCCTCCGAACTGCCCTCCCACCCTCTACAGCCT
TATGACCAAGTGCTGGGCATACGACCCTAGTAGACGACCCAGGTTTACTGAACTTAAAGCACAACTCAGT
ACAATACTGGAGGAGGAGAAGCTGCAGCAAGAGGAACGAATGAGAATGGAATCCAGGCGACAAGTCACAG
TATCCTGGGACTCAGGAGGATCAGATGAAGCTCCTCCCAAGCCCAGCAGGCCTGGTTACCCCAGCCCAAG
GTCCAGTGAAGGGTTTTATCCGAGTCCTCAGCATATGGTACAGCCAAATCACTACCAGGTATCTGGCTAC
TCTGGTTCTCATGGGATACCAGCCATGGCAGGCAGCATTTATCCTGGGCAGGCGTCTCTCTTGGATCAAA
CAGATTCCTGGAACCATCGACCTCAGGAAGTATCAGCATGGCAGCCAAACATGGAGGATTCGGGCACTTT
GGATGTACGAGGAATGGGGCAGGTTCTGCCCACACATCTCATGGAGGAGAGGTTAATAAGACAACAGCAA
GAGATGGAAGAAGATCAACGCTGGCTTGAGAAAGAGGAACGATTCCTGGTAATGAAACCTGATGTGCGGC
TCTCCAGAGGCAGCATTGAACGGGAGGACGGAGGTCTCCAGGGCCCAGCTGGTAACCAGCACATATATCA
GCCTGTGGGTAAACCAGATCATGCCGCTCCACCAAAGAAGCCCCCTCGCCCTGGAGCCCCCCACTTGGGC
AGCCTCGCGAGCCTGAACAGCCCCGTGGACAGCTACAACGAAGGCGTGAAGATCAAGCCACAGGAAATCA
GCCCTCCTCCTACGGCCAACCTGGACCGCTCCAATGACAAAGTCTATGAGAATGTAACCGGGCTGGTGAA
AGCTGTCATAGAGATGTCCAGTAAAATACAGCCAGCTCCGCCAGAGGAGTACGTGCCCATGGTAAAGGAG
GTTGGCTTGGCGCTGAGAACCTTGCTAGCAACAGTGGATGAGTCGCTGCCAGTGCTTCCTGCAAGCACCC
ACAGAGAGATTGAGATGGCCCAGAAACTGCTGAACTCTGACCTGGCTGAGCTCATTAACAAGATGAAGCT
GGCCCAGCAGTACGTCATGACCAGCCTGCAGCAGGAGTACAAGAAGCAAATGCTGACGGCTGCTCACGCT
CTGGCTGTGGATGCCAAGAACTTGCTGGATGTCATCGATCAAGCCAGACTGAAAATGATCAGCCAGTCCA
GGCCCCACTGAGCGGCCGCGGCGCCAATGCATTGGGCCCGGTACCCAGCTTTTGTTCCCTTTAGTGAGGG
TTAATTGCGCGCTTGGCGTAATCATGGTCATAGCTGTTTCCTGTGTGAAATTGTTATCCGCTCACAATTC
CACACAACATACGAGCCGGAAGCATAAAGTGTAAAGCCTGGGGTGCCTAATGAGTGAGCTAACTCACATT
AATTGCGTTGCGCTCACTGCCCGCTTTCCAGTCGGGAAACCTGTCGTGCCAGCTGCATTAATGAATCGGC
CAACGCGCGGGGAGAGGCGGTTTGCGTATTGGGCGCTCTTCCGCTTCCTCGCTCACTGACTCGCTGCGCT
CGGTCGTTCGGCTGCGGCGAGCGGTATCAGCTCACTCAAAGGCGGTAATACGGTTATCCACAGAATCAGG
GGATAACGCAGGAAAGAACATGTGAGCAAAAGGCCAGCAAAAGGCCAGGAACCGTAAAAAGGCCGCGTTG
CTGGCGTTTTTCCATAGGCTCCGCCCCCCTGACGAGCATCACAAAAATCGACGCTCAAGTCAGAGGTGGC
GAAACCCGACAGGACTATAAAGATACCAGGCGTTTCCCCCTGGAAGCTCCCTCGTGCGCTCTCCTGTTCC
GACCCTGCCGCTTACCGGATACCTGTCCGCCTTTCTCCCTTCGGGAAGCGTGGCGCTTTCTCATAGCTCA
CGCTGTAGGTATCTCAGTTCGGTGTAGGTCGTTCGCTCCAAGCTGGGCTGTGTGCACGAACCCCCCGTTC
AGCCCGACCGCTGCGCCTTATCCGGTAACTATCGTCTTGAGTCCAACCCGGTAAGACACGACTTATCGCC
ACTGGCAGCAGCCACTGGTAACAGGATTAGCAGAGCGAGGTATGTAGGCGGTGCTACAGAGTTCTTGAAG
TGGTGGCCTAACTACGGCTACACTAGAAGGACAGTATTTGGTATCTGCGCTCTGCTGAAGCCAGTTACCT
TCGGAAAAAGAGTTGGTAGCTCTTGATCCGGCAAACAAACCACCGCTGGTAGCGGTGGTTTTTTTGTTTG
CAAGCAGCAGATTACGCGCAGAAAAAAAGGATCTCAAGAAGATCCTTTGATCTTTTCTACGGGGTCTGAC
GCTCAGTGGAACGAAAACTCACGTTAAGGGATTTTGGTCATGAGATTATCAAAAAGGATCTTCACCTAGA
TCCTTTTAAATTAAAAATGAAGTTTTAAATCAATCTAAAGTATATATGAGTAAACTTGGTCTGACAGTTA
CCAATGCTTAATCAGTGAGGCACCTATCTCAGCGATCTGTCTATTTCGTTCATCCATAGTTGCCTGACTC
CCCGTCGTGTAGATAACTACGATACGGGAGGGCTTACCATCTGGCCCCAGTGCTGCAATGATACCGCGAG
ACCCACGCTCACCGGCTCCAGATTTATCAGCAATAAACCAGCCAGCCGGAAGGGCCGAGCGCAGAAGTGG
TCCTGCAACTTTATCCGCCTCCATCCAGTCTATTAATTGTTGCCGGGAAGCTAGAGTAAGTAGTTCGCCA
GTTAATAGTTTGCGCAACGTTGTTGCCATTGCTACAGGCATCGTGGTGTCACGCTCGTCGTTTGGTATGG
CTTCATTCAGCTCCGGTTCCCAACGATCAAGGCGAGTTACATGATCCCCCATGTTGTGCAAAAAAGCGGT
TAGCTCCTTCGGTCCTCCGATCGTTGTCAGAAGTAAGTTGGCCGCAGTGTTATCACTCATGGTTATGGCA
GCACTGCATAATTCTCTTACTGTCATGCCATCCGTAAGATGCTTTTCTGTGACTGGTGAGTACTCAACCA
AGTCATTCTGAGAATAGTGTATGCGGCGACCGAGTTGCTCTTGCCCGGCGTCAATACGGGATAATACCGC
GCCACATAGCAGAACTTTAAAAGTGCTCATCATTGGAAAACGTTCTTCGGGGCGAAAACTCTCAAGGATC
TTACCGCTGTTGAGATCCAGTTCGATGTAACCCACTCGTGCACCCAACTGATCTTCAGCATCTTTTACTT
TCACCAGCGTTTCTGGGTGAGCAAAAACAGGAAGGCAAAATGCCGCAAAAAAGGGAATAAGGGCGACACG
GAAATGTTGAATACTCATACTCTTCCTTTTTCAATATTATTGAAGCATTTATCAGGGTTATTGTCTCATG
AGCGGATACATATTTGAATGTATTTAGAAAAATAAACAAATAGGGGTTCCGCGCACATTTCCCCGAAAAG
TGCCACCTAAATTGTAAGCGTTAATATTTTGTTAAAATTCGCGTTAAATTTTTGTTAAATCAGCTCATTT
TTTAACCAATAGGCCGAAATCGGCAAAATCCCTTATAAATCAAAAGAATAGACCGAGATAGGGT
[37 nt withheld, positions 7617-7653]
AAAGAACGTGGACTCCAACGTCAAAGG
[49 nt withheld, positions 7681-7729]
T
[91 nt withheld, positions 7731-7821]
G
[124 nt withheld, positions 7823-7946]
CCCATTCGCCATTCAGGCTGCGCAACTGTTGGGAAGGGCGATCGGTGCGGGCCTCTTCGCTATTACGCCA
GTCGACCATAGCCAATTCAATATGGCGTATATGGACTCATGCCAATTCAATATGGTGGATCTGGACCTGT
GCCAATTCAATATGGCGTATATGGACTCGTGCCAATTCAATATGGTGGATCTGGACCCCAGCCAATTCAA
TATGGCGGACTTGGCACCATGCCAATTCAATATGGCGGACTTGGCACTGTGCCAACTGGGGAGGGGTCTA
CTTGGCACGGTGCCAAGTTTGAGGAGGGGTCTTGGCCCTGTGCCAAGTCCGCCATATTGAATTGGCATGG
TGCCAATAATGGCGGCCATATTGGCTATATGCCAGGATCAATATATAGGCAATATCCAATATGGCCCTAT
GCCAATATGGCTATTGGCCAGGTTCAATACTATGTATTGGCCCTATGCCATATAGTATTCCATATATGGG
TTTTCCTATTGACGTAGATAGCCCCTCCCAATGGGCGGTCCCATATACCATATATGGGGCTTCCTAATAC
CGCCCATAGCCACTCCCCCATTGACGTCAATGGTCTCTATATATGGTCTTTCCTATTGACGTCATATGGG
CGGTCCTATTGACGTATATGGCGCCTCCCCCATTGACGTCAATTACGGTAAATGGCCCGCCTGGCTCAAT
GCCCATTGACGTCAATAGGACCACCCACCATTGACGTCAATGGGATGGCTCATTGCCCATTCATATCCGT
TCTCACGCCCCCTATTGACGTCAATGACGGTAAATGGCCCACTTGGCAGTACATCAATATCTATTAATAG
TAACTTGGCAAGTACATTACTATTGGAAGGACGCCAGGGTACATTGGCAGTACTCCCATTGACGTCAATG
GCGGTAAATGGCCCGCGATGGCTGCCAAGTACATCCCCATTGACGTCAATGGGGAGGGGCAATGACGCAA
ATGGGCGTTCCATTGACGTAAATGGGCGGTAGGCGTGCCTAATGGGAGGTCTATATAAGCAATGCTCGTT
TAGGGAAC
Features (pLannotate 1.2.2; 13 found; start..end, strand, type, name):
     79..792     +  CDS            mCitrine: mCitrine is a basic (constitutively fluorescent) yellow fluorescent protein published in 2001, derived from Aequorea victoria.
    844..5250    +  CDS            PTK2 (sequence partly withheld): FAK1_CHICK - Also known as FAK, FAK1. Experimental evidence at protein level: Swiss-Prot protein existence level 1. Non-receptor protein-tyrosine kinase that plays an essential role in regulating cell migration, adhesion, spreading, reorganization of the actin cytoskeleton, formation and disassembly of focal adhesions and cell protrusions, cell cycle progression, cell proliferation and apoptosis. Required for early embryonic development, embryonic angiogenesis, normal cardiomyocyte migration and proliferation, and normal heart development. Regulates axon growth and neuronal cell migration, axo
   5300..5318    -  promoter       T3 promoter: promoter for bacteriophage T3 RNA polymerase
   5363..5379    -  protein_bind   lac operator: The lac repressor binds to the lac operator to inhibit transcription in E. coli. This inhibition can be relieved by adding lactose or isopropyl-β-D-thiogalactopyranoside (IPTG). lac repressor encoded by lacI
   5387..5417    -  promoter       lac promoter: promoter for the E. coli lac operon
   5432..5453    -  protein_bind   CAP binding site: CAP binding activates transcription in the presence of cAMP. E. coli catabolite activator protein
   5466..5558    -  CDS            lacI (fragment): lac repressor; lacI; The lac repressor binds to the lac operator to inhibit transcription in E. coli. This inhibition can be relieved by adding lactose or isopropyl-β-D-thiogalactopyranoside (IPTG).
   5741..6329    -  rep_origin     ori: high-copy-number ColE1/pMB1/pBR322/pUC origin of replication
   6500..7360    -  CDS            AmpR: β-lactamase; bla; confers resistance to ampicillin, carbenicillin, and related antibiotics
   7361..7465    -  promoter       AmpR promoter: bla
   7518..7946    -  rep_origin     f1 ori (sequence partly withheld): f1 bacteriophage origin of replication; arrow indicates direction of (+) strand synthesis
   7951..8017    -  CDS            lacZα (fragment): LacZα fragment of β-galactosidase; lacZ fragment
   8020..9004    +  promoter       CMV IE94 promoter: enhancer/promoter region of simian cytomegalovirus major immediate early transcription unit IE94
