[The description below was written by a language model from this plasmid's Addgene catalogue record and pLannotate feature annotations shown in this document.]
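Description:
pCS2-FAK20 is a 9,004 bp mammalian expression plasmid carrying a FRET-based sensor built on chicken focal adhesion kinase (FAK, PTK2), and the record describes it as a cloning vector for the sensor version with a 20 nm helix. According to the catalogue, the roughly 5.2 kb insert, partly chicken and partly synthetic, sits between HindIII and NotI sites. It is tagged with FLAG and mCitrine at the N terminus and mCerulean at the C terminus. mCerulean (cyan donor) and mCitrine (yellow acceptor) form a standard FRET pair, so changes in the spacing or interaction of the parts they flank can be read out as changes in energy transfer in live cells. The "20 nm helix" presumably refers to a synthetic helical spacer within the fusion, but the record does not describe its position or composition.

The feature table shows mCitrine followed by a single long reading frame annotated as chicken FAK. This span is larger than FAK alone would explain and probably also includes the helix and mCerulean, neither of which is called separately, nor is the FLAG tag. Expression is driven by the simian CMV IE94 enhancer/promoter, in line with the listed CMV promoter.

The backbone details do not agree. The catalogue names pcDNA5/FRT with hygromycin selection, but the annotated sequence contains no FRT site, hygromycin gene or BGH terminator. Its elements (simian CMV IE94, T3 promoter, lac promoter/operator and lacZα remnants, f1 ori) fit the pCS2 backbone implied by the plasmid name. Propagation in E. coli relies on a high-copy ColE1/pUC origin and ampicillin resistance. No mammalian selectable marker is annotated, which points to transient expression.
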