Addgene plasmid #59130: pCS2-FAK20
Purpose: Cloning vector for FAK fret sensor with 20 nm helix
Depositing lab: Sivaraj Sivaramakrishnan. Depositing organization: University of Michigan. Publication: Visualizing and manipulating focal adhesion kinase regulation in live cells. Ritt M, Guan JL, Sivaramakrishnan S. J Biol Chem. 2013 Mar 29;288(13):8875-86. doi: 10.1074/jbc.M112.421164. Epub 2013 Feb 7. PubMed 23393139.
Backbone
  Vector backbone: pcDNA-5/FRT
  Backbone manufacturer: Invitrogen
  Backbone size w/o insert (bp): 3777
  Total vector size (bp): 9004
  Vector type: Mammalian Expression
  Selectable markers: Hygromycin
Growth in bacteria
  Bacterial resistance: Ampicillin, 100 μg/mL
  Growth temperature: 37°C
  Growth strain: DH5alpha
  Copy number: High Copy
Gene/Insert
  Gene/Insert name: Focal Adhesion Kinase (alt name: FAK)
  Species: G. gallus (chicken), Synthetic
  Insert size (bp): 5227
  Promoter: CMV
  Tag / fusion protein: FLAG (N terminal on insert); mCitrine (N terminal on insert); mCerulean (C terminal on insert)
  Cloning method: Restriction Enzyme; 5′ cloning site HindIII (not destroyed); 3′ cloning site NotI (not destroyed)
  Sequencing primers: 5′ T7; 3′ BGHR
Terms and licenses: Academic/Nonprofit Terms; Industry Terms: Not Available to Industry
How to cite: pCS2-FAK20 was a gift from Sivaraj Sivaramakrishnan (Addgene plasmid # 59130 ; http://n2t.net/addgene:59130 ; RRID:Addgene_59130)
