>Addgene plasmid #59130 | pCS2-FAK20 | addgene partial sequence | sequence record 94223 | CMV-F 5'-CGCAAATGGGCGGTAGGCGTG-3'
CGCCATTCTGCCTGGGGACGTCGGAGCAAGCTTATGGACTACAAGGACGATGACGACAAGGGAAGCGGAG
GAAGCGGAGTGAGCAAGGGCGAGGAGCTGTTCACCGGGGTGGTGCCCATCCTGGTCGAGCTGGACGGCGA
CGTAAACGGCCACAAGTTCAGCGTGTCCGGCGAGGGCGAGGGCGATGCCACCTACGGCAAGCTGACCCTG
AAGTTCATCTGCACCACCGGCAAGCTGCCCGTGCCCTGGCCCACCCTCGTGACCACCTTCGGCTACGGCC
TGATGTGCTTCGCCCGCTACCCCGACCACATGAAGCAGCACGACTTCTTCAAGTCCGCCATGCCCGAAGG
CTACGTCCAGGAGCGCACCATCTTCTTCAAGGACGACGGCAACTACAAGACCCGCGCCGAGGTGAAGTTC
GAGGGCGACACCCTGGTGAACCGCATCGAGCTGAAGGGCATCGACTTCAAGGAGGACGGCAACATCCTGG
GGCACAAGCTGGAGTACAACTACAACAGCCACAACGTCTATATCATGGCCGACAAGCAGAAGAACGGCAT
CAAGGTGAACTTCAAGATCCGCCACAACATCGAGGACGGCAGCGTGCAGCTCGCCGACCACTACCAGCAG
AACACCCCCATCGGCGACGGCCCCGTGCTGCTGCCCGACAACCACTACCTGAGCTACCAGTCCAAACTGA
GCAAAGACCCCAACGAGAAGCGCGATCACATGGTCCTGCTGGAGTTCGTGACCGCCGCCGGGATCACTCT
CGGCATGGACGAGCTGTACAAGTCTA
