>Addgene plasmid #59130 | pCS2-FAK20 | addgene partial sequence | sequence record 94305 | T3 5'-GCAATTAACCCTCACTAAAGG-3'
CATTGGCGCCGCGGCCGCTCAGTGGGGCCTGGACTGGCTGATCATTTTCAGTCTGGCTTGATCGATGACA
TCCAGCAAGTTCTTGGCATCCACAGCCAGAGCGTGAGCAGCCGTCAGCATTTGCTTCTTGTACTCCTGCT
GCAGGCTGGTCATGACGTACTGCTGGGCCAGCTTCATCTTGTTAATGAGCTCAGCCAGGTCAGAGTTCAG
CAGTTTCTGGGCCATCTCAATCTCTCTGTGGGTGCTTGCAGGAAGCACTGGCAGCGACTCATCCACTGTT
GCTAGCAAGGTTCTCAGCGCCAAGCCAACCTCCTTTACCATGGGCACGTACTCCTCTGGCGGAGCTGGCT
GTATTTTACTGGACATCTCTATGACAGCTTTCACCAGCCCGGTTACATTCTCATAGACTTTGTCATTGGA
GCGGTCCAGGTTGGCCGTAGGAGGAGGGCTGATTTCCTGTGGCTTGATCTTCACGCCTTCGTTGTAGCTG
TCCACGGGGCTGTTCAGGCTCGCGAGGCTGCCCAAGTGGGGGGCTCCAGGGCGAGGGGGCTTCTTTGGTG
GAGCGGCATGATCTGGTTTACCCACAGGCTGATATATGTGCTGGTTACCAGCTGGGCCCTGGAGACCTCC
GTCCTCCCGTTCAATGCTGCCTCTGGAGAGCCGCACATCAGGTTTCATTACCAGGAATCGTTCCTCTTTC
TCAAGCCAGCGTTGATCTTCTTCCATCTCTTGCTGTTGTCTTATTAACCTCTCCTCCATGAGATGTGTGG
GCAGAACCTGCCCCATTCCTCGTACATCCAAAGTGC
