>Addgene plasmid #59130 | pCS2-FAK20 | addgene partial sequence | sequence record 94557 | synFAK-F 5'-CCTGATGCATGGGGTAAAGC-3'
TGATGTTATTGGTCGGATTGAGAACGGTGAGCGGCTCCCCATGCCTCCGAACTGCCCTCCCACCCTCTAC
AGCCTTATGACCAAGTGCTGGGCATACGACCCTAGTAGACGACCCAGGTTTACTGAACTTAAAGCACAAC
TCAGTACAATACTGGAGGAGGAGAAGCTGCAGCAAGAGGAACGAATGAGAATGGAATCCAGGCGACAAGT
CACAGTATCCTGGGACTCAGGAGGATCAGATGAAGCTCCTCCCAAGCCCAGCAGGCCTGGTTACCCCAGC
CCAAGGTCCAGTGAAGGGTTTTATCCGAGTCCTCAGCATATGGTACAGCCAAATCACTACCAGGTATCTG
GCTACTCTGGTTCTCATGGGATACCAGCCATGGCAGGCAGCATTTATCCTGGGCAGGCGTCTCTCTTGGA
TCAAACAGATTCCTGGAACCATCGACCTCAGGAAGTATCAGCATGGCAGCCAAACATGGAGGATTCGGGC
ACTTTGGATGTACGAGGAATGGGGCAGGTTCTGCCCACACATCTCATGGAGGAGAGGTTAATAAGACAAC
AGCAAGAGATGGAAGAAGATCAACGCTGGCTTGAGAAAGAGGAACGATTCCTGGTAATGAAACCTGATGT
GCGGCTCTCCAGAGGCAGCATTGAACGGGAGGACGGAGGTCTCCAGGGCCCAGCTGGTAACCAGCACATA
TATCAGCCTGTGGGTAAACCAGATCATGCCGCTCCACCAAAGAAGCCCCCTCGCCCTGGAGCCCCCCACT
TGGGCAGCCTCGCGAGCCTGAACAGCCCCGTGGACAGCTACAACGAAGGCGTGAAGATCAAGCCACA
