>Addgene plasmid #59130 | pCS2-FAK20 | addgene partial sequence | sequence record 94558 | synFAK-R 5'-ACCGTTCTCAATCCGACCAA-3'
CTTTACCCCATGCATCAGGATCTCCCACATACACACACCAAACATCCACACATCGCTTGCTGAGGTAAAC
CGTCGGAAGTTGATTGACTCTGGAGCCATCCATTTGATAGGTAACTTTCCTTTGGACGCCTTATAGTAAG
TACTGTCTTCCATGTATCGGGATAAGCCAAAGTCACCCAATTTCACACAGTCAGTGGCAGATACCAGCAC
GTTCCTAGCAGCAATATCTCTATGTACAAATCTTTTGCTCTCTAGGTAAGCAAGTGCTGTGCTAAGCTGG
TAAGCGTAGAGGATGAGGGAGGCCAGGTCCAAGCTGAATTTTCTTACTTGCAGAAACGATCTCAACTCTC
CAAGTGTACAGAGCTCCATGATTATCCACACTGGGTTTTCTGTAATAACTCCAATGAGCTTCACAATGTG
AGGATGATCAAACTGACGCATTGTTAAGGCTTCTTGTAGGAACTTTTCTCTAACGCTGTCTGAGGTGCAG
TTTTTACATGTTTTGATTGCTACAGCCATAGCTGGATTTTCCGGACTCATGTAAATTCCTTGGTGCACAT
CTCCAAACTGTCCTTCACCAATGCAGCGCCCCAGTTCAATTCTCTCCCTTTGAATTTCATAATCTCTGGT
TGATGGTCCGCTTCCTCCGCTTCCTCCGCTTCCTCCGCTTCCCTTAATTAACTTGTACAGCTCGTCCATG
CCGAGAGTGATCCCGGCGGCGGTCACGAACTCCAGCAGGACCATGTGATCGCGCTTCTCGTTGGGGTCTT
TGCTCAGCTTGGACTGGGTGCTCAGGTAGTGGTTGTC
