>Addgene plasmid #59130 | pCS2-FAK20 | addgene partial sequence | sequence record 94560 | FERM-F 5'-CCTACGGAGAGATGAGAGGC-3'
[162 nt withheld, positions 1-162]
GACAAGGAATGCTTCAAGTGTGCCCTTGGTTCAAGCTGGATTATTTCAGTGGAGCTGGCAATTGGCCCAG
AGGAAGGAATCAGCTACCTTACAGACAAGGGTGCAAATCCAACTCACCTGGCAGATTTTAATCAAGTACA
AACTATTCAGTATTCAAACAGTGAAGACAAGGACAGAAAAGGGATGTTGCAACTGAAGATAGCTGGTGCA
CCTGAGCCTCTGACAGTGACAGCACCATCCTTAACCATTGCAGAGAATATGGCTGACTTGATAGACGGAT
ACTGCCGACTGGTGAATGGAGCCACGCAATCTTTTATTATCAGGCCACAGAAAGAAGGTGAAAGAGCTTT
ACCATCAATACCAAAGCTGGCCAACAATGAGAAGCAAGGAGTAAGGTCGCACACAGTCTCTGTATCAGAA
ACAGATGACTATGCAGAGATAATAGATGAAGAAGATACTTATACAATGGGAAGCGGAGGAAGCGGAGAAT
TCGGAAGCGGAGGAAGCGGAGAAAACCTGTATTTTCAGGGCGGAAGCGGAGAAGAGGAAGAGAAGAAGAA
AGAAGAGGAAGAAAAGAAACAAAAAGAAGAACAAGAAAGACTTGCAAAAGAAGAGGCAGAGAG
