>Addgene plasmid #59130 | pCS2-FAK20 | addgene partial sequence | sequence record 94562 | FERM-R 5'-ACTGAATCTAGCAAACTCTTCGG-3'
[164 nt withheld, positions 1-164]
GTTTAAAGTTGGTTTGTCCTCAGTGAACTGGTTTAGAAATCCTTTGGGCAGGTACCGAATTCTCAGTTCA
TATTTCCATTCTTCTGGAGGATGTGCTAGTTCAAATTTCTCTCTCACATTGGATACCCCCATGTCCAGGT
GCAGCCAGTGAACCTCCTCAGACTGCAGATGACTGAGTCGCAACCCATAGCAGGCCACATTTTTCACTTT
GTGACAGTCCACAATCTTCTGTATTATGCCTCGAACATCAGTAGCATCTCCATGCCGGATAATGCTGGCC
CACGTCGTTGGCTCGCTGCTGTTTTCAAAGTAGTGAAAAACCTTTAGGACTCGCTCCATGGCCCCCGGGG
AACGCTCCATCCCAGTACCGAGGTGCGTCTTTGCACTTGAACTTGGTGTATGATTCAAGTTTGGATCAAG
GTAAGCTGCTGCCATTCCGCTTCCTCCGCTTCCTCCGCTTCCTCCGCTTCCTCCGCTTCCTCTAGACTTG
TACAGCTCGTCCATGCCGAGAGTGATCCCGGCGGCGGTCACGAACTCCAGCAGGACCATGTGATCGCGCT
TCTCGTTGGGGTCTTTGCTCAGTTTGGACTGGTAGCTCAGGTAGTGGTTGTCGGGCAGCAGCACGGGGCC
GTCGCCGATGGGGGTGTTCTGCTGGTAGTGGTCGGCGAGCTGCACGCTGCCGTCCTCGATGTTGTGGCGG
ATCTTGAAGTTCACCTTGATGCCGTTCTTCTGCTTGTC
