>Addgene plasmid #59130 | pCS2-FAK20 | addgene partial sequence | sequence record 94565 | ER/K-F2 5'-AGGAAGCGGAGAATTCGGAA-3'
GAGGAAGAGAAGAAGAAAGAAGAGGAAGAAAAGAAACAAAAAGAAGAACAAGAAAGACTTGCAAAAGAAG
AGGCAGAGAGAAAACAAAAAGAAGAACAAGAAAGACTTGAAAGAGAAAGAAAAGAGAGAGAAGAACAAGA
AAAGAAAGCCAAAGAAGAGGCAGAGAGAATTGCAAAGTTAGAGGCTGAAAAGAAGGCAGAAGAAGAAAGA
AAAGCCAAAGAAGAAGAAGAGAGAAAAGCCAAAGAAGAAGAGGAAAGAAAGAAGAAAGAGGAGCAAGAAA
GACTTGCAAAAGAAAAGGAAGAAGCAGAAAGAAAAGCTGCAGAGGAAAAGAAAGCTAAAGAAGAACAAGA
AAGAAAAGAAAAGGAAGAAGCAGAAAGAAAACAAAGAGGCTCTGGCGGCTCTGGCGGCGCGCCCGTGAGC
AAGGGCGAGGAGCTGTTCACCGGGGTGGTGCCCATCCTGGTCGAGCTGGACGGCGACGTAAACGGCCACA
AGTTCAGCGTGTCCGGCGAGGGCGAGGGCGATGCCACCTACGGCAAGCTGACCCTGAAGTTCATCTGCAC
CACCGGCAAGCTGCCCGTGCCCTGGCCCACCCTCGTGACCACCCTGACCTGGGGCGTGCAGTGCTTCGCC
CGCTACCCCGACCACATGAAGCAGCACGACTTCTTCAAGTCCGCCATGCCCGAAGGCTACGTCCAGGAGC
GCACCATCTTCTTCAAGGACGACGGCAACTACAAGACCCGCGCCGAGGTGAAGTTCGAGGGCGACACCCT
GGTGAACCGCATCGAGCTGAAGGGCATCGACTTCAAGGAGGACGGCAACATCCTGGGGCACAAGCTGGAG
TACAACGCCATCAGCGACAACG
